Addgene plasmid #76261: MINK1 gRNA (BRDN0001145021)
Purpose: 3rd generation lentiviral gRNA plasmid targeting human MINK1
Depositing lab: John Doench & David Root. Depositing organization: Broad Institute. Publication: Optimized sgRNA design to maximize activity and minimize off-target effects of CRISPR-Cas9. Doench JG, Fusi N, Sullender M, Hegde M, Vaimberg EW, Donovan KF, Smith I, Tothova Z, Wilen C, Orchard R, Virgin HW, Listgarten J, Root DE. Nat Biotechnol. 2016 Jan 18. doi: 10.1038/nbt.3437. PubMed 26780180.
Backbone
  Vector backbone: lentiGuide-Puro
  Backbone manufacturer: Zhang Lab (Addgene plasmid # 52963)
  Vector type: Mammalian Expression, Lentiviral, CRISPR
  Selectable markers: Puromycin
Growth in bacteria
  Bacterial resistance: Ampicillin, 100 μg/mL
  Growth temperature: 37°C
  Growth strain: DH5alpha
  Copy number: High Copy
Gene/Insert
  Gene/Insert name: MINK1 (alt names: MINK1; NM_001024937.3)
  gRNA/shRNA sequence: GGGGAGCAGAGATACCCCTG
  Species: H. sapiens (human)
  Entrez Gene: MINK1 (a.k.a. B55, MAP4K6, MEKKK 6, MINK, YSK2, ZC3)
  Promoter: hU6
  Cloning method: Unknown
  Sequencing primers: 5′ U6-F; 3′ pS2-R
Terms and licenses: Academic/Nonprofit Terms; Industry Terms: Not Available to Industry
Depositor comments: The gRNA was designed to target the following Genbank reference sequence(s): NM_001024937.3,NM_015716.4,NM_153827.4,NM_170663.4. Note that this plasmid does NOT contain Cas9. It should be used in conjunction with lentiCas9-Blast (Addgene #52962) or otherwise with cell lines already expressing Cas9. Browse the full kinome gRNA library at http://www.addgene.org/pooled-library/broadgpp-human-kinome/ or visit http://www.broadinstitute.org/rnai/public/ for detailed protocols and information.
How to cite: MINK1 gRNA (BRDN0001145021) was a gift from John Doench & David Root (Addgene plasmid # 76261 ; http://n2t.net/addgene:76261 ; RRID:Addgene_76261)
