[The description below was written by a language model from this plasmid's Addgene catalogue record and pLannotate feature annotations shown in this document.]
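Description:
MINK1 gRNA (BRDN0001145021) is a third-generation lentiviral single-guide RNA plasmid built on the lentiGuide-Puro backbone and designed to target human MINK1 (also known as MAP4K6), a kinase gene. According to the depositor's comments, the guide was designed against several MINK1 reference transcripts, and the plasmid is linked to a human kinome gRNA library. In bacteria it is maintained at high copy through a ColE1/pUC-type origin with ampicillin selection (AmpR). The backbone also carries an f1 origin, an SV40 origin and residual lac, T7 and T3 elements from the cloning vector.

The annotated 8.3 kb sequence shows a self-inactivating HIV-1 transfer cassette. An RSV promoter fused to a truncated 5' LTR drives genomic RNA production in packaging cells. It is followed by the Ψ packaging signal with a partial gag sequence, the Rev response element for Rev-dependent nuclear export, a cPPT/CTS, and a ΔU3 3' LTR that disables LTR promoter activity after integration. Within this frame, a human U6 RNA polymerase III promoter transcribes the MINK1-specific spacer, which sits in the short gap before the Streptococcus pyogenes Cas9 gRNA scaffold. A separate EF-1α core promoter with its intron A expresses puromycin N-acetyltransferase, allowing puromycin selection of transduced mammalian cells, and a downstream WPRE enhances transcript expression.

The plasmid does not encode Cas9. It is meant to be used with a separate Cas9 lentiviral vector or in cells that already express Cas9, typically for CRISPR knockout of MINK1 in human cells.
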