Features (pLannotate 1.2.2; 29 found; start..end, strand, type, name):
     14..80      +  CDS            small t antigen (fragment): SV40 (simian virus 40) small t antigen
    106..317     +  promoter       EF-1α core promoter: core promoter for human elongation factor EF-1α
    318..1256    +  intron         EF-1α intron A: intron upstream of the start codon of human EF-1α
   1278..1877    +  CDS            PuroR (fragment): puromycin N-acetyltransferase; pac from Streptomyces; confers resistance to puromycin
   1893..2481    +  misc_feature   WPRE: woodchuck hepatitis virus posttranscriptional regulatory element
   2532..2551    +  misc_feature   cPPT/CTS (fragment): central polypurine tract and central termination sequence of HIV-1
   2553..2786    +  LTR            3' LTR (ΔU3): self-inactivating 3' long terminal repeat (LTR) from HIV-1
   2864..2985    +  polyA_signal   SV40 poly(A) signal: SV40 polyadenylation signal
   3025..3160    +  rep_origin     SV40 ori: SV40 origin of replication
   3181..3199    -  promoter       T7 promoter: promoter for bacteriophage T7 RNA polymerase
   3207..3362    +  CDS            lacZα (fragment): LacZα fragment of β-galactosidase; lacZ fragment
   3367..3795    +  rep_origin     f1 ori (sequence partly withheld): f1 bacteriophage origin of replication; arrow indicates direction of (+) strand synthesis
   3848..3952    +  promoter       AmpR promoter: bla
   3953..4813    +  CDS            AmpR: β-lactamase; bla; confers resistance to ampicillin, carbenicillin, and related antibiotics
   4984..5572    +  rep_origin     ori: high-copy-number ColE1/pMB1/pBR322/pUC origin of replication
   5755..5847    +  CDS            lacI (fragment): lac repressor; lacI; The lac repressor binds to the lac operator to inhibit transcription in E. coli. This inhibition can be relieved by adding lactose or isopropyl-β-D-thiogalactopyranoside (IPTG).
   5860..5881    +  protein_bind   CAP binding site: CAP binding activates transcription in the presence of cAMP. E. coli catabolite activator protein
   5896..5926    +  promoter       lac promoter: promoter for the E. coli lac operon
   5934..5950    +  protein_bind   lac operator: The lac repressor binds to the lac operator to inhibit transcription in E. coli. This inhibition can be relieved by adding lactose or isopropyl-β-D-thiogalactopyranoside (IPTG). lac repressor encoded by lacI
   5995..6013    +  promoter       T3 promoter: promoter for bacteriophage T3 RNA polymerase
   6041..6267    +  promoter       RSV promoter: Rous sarcoma virus enhancer/promoter
   6268..6448    +  LTR            5' LTR (truncated): truncated 5' long terminal repeat (LTR) from HIV-1
   6495..6620    +  misc_feature   HIV-1 Ψ: packaging signal of human immunodeficiency virus type 1
   6604..6967    +  CDS            HIV-1 gag (fragment): gag protein from human immunodeficiency virus 1; gag
   7113..7346    +  misc_feature   RRE: The Rev response element (RRE) of HIV-1 allows for Rev-dependent mRNA export from the nucleus to the cytoplasm.
   7723..7749    +  CDS            Rev (fragment): human immunodeficiency virus 1 (HIV-1) Rev protein; rev; enhances nuclear export of unspliced and incompletely spliced viral mRNAs
   7753..7993    +  promoter       U6 promoter: RNA polymerase III promoter for human U6 snRNA
   8023..8098    +  misc_RNA       gRNA scaffold: guide RNA scaffold for the Streptococcus pyogenes CRISPR/Cas9 system
   8154..8271    +  misc_feature   cPPT/CTS: central polypurine tract and central termination sequence of HIV-1
>Addgene plasmid #76261 | MINK1 gRNA (BRDN0001145021) | addgene full sequence | sequence record 185498 | Addgene Assembled Sequence
CCCGGGTGCAAAGATGGATAAAGTTTTAAACAGAGAGGAATCTTTGCAGCTAATGGACCTTCTAGGTCTT
GAAAGGAGTGGGAATTGGCTCCGGTGCCCGTCAGTGGGCAGAGCGCACATCGCCCACAGTCCCCGAGAAG
TTGGGGGGAGGGGTCGGCAATTGATCCGGTGCCTAGAGAAGGTGGCGCGGGGTAAACTGGGAAAGTGATG
TCGTGTACTGGCTCCGCCTTTTTCCCGAGGGTGGGGGAGAACCGTATATAAGTGCAGTAGTCGCCGTGAA
CGTTCTTTTTCGCAACGGGTTTGCCGCCAGAACACAGGTAAGTGCCGTGTGTGGTTCCCGCGGGCCTGGC
CTCTTTACGGGTTATGGCCCTTGCGTGCCTTGAATTACTTCCACCTGGCTGCAGTACGTGATTCTTGATC
CCGAGCTTCGGGTTGGAAGTGGGTGGGAGAGTTCGAGGCCTTGCGCTTAAGGAGCCCCTTCGCCTCGTGC
TTGAGTTGAGGCCTGGCCTGGGCGCTGGGGCCGCCGCGTGCGAATCTGGTGGCACCTTCGCGCCTGTCTC
GCTGCTTTCGATAAGTCTCTAGCCATTTAAAATTTTTGATGACCTGCTGCGACGCTTTTTTTCTGGCAAG
ATAGTCTTGTAAATGCGGGCCAAGATCTGCACACTGGTATTTCGGTTTTTGGGGCCGCGGGCGGCGACGG
GGCCCGTGCGTCCCAGCGCACATGTTCGGCGAGGCGGGGCCTGCGAGCGCGGCCACCGAGAATCGGACGG
GGGTAGTCTCAAGCTGGCCGGCCTGCTCTGGTGCCTGGCCTCGCGCCGCCGTGTATCGCCCCGCCCTGGG
CGGCAAGGCTGGCCCGGTCGGCACCAGTTGCGTGAGCGGAAAGATGGCCGCTTCCCGGCCCTGCTGCAGG
GAGCTCAAAATGGAGGACGCGGCGCTCGGGAGAGCGGGCGGGTGAGTCACCCACACAAAGGAAAAGGGCC
TTTCCGTCCTCAGCCGTCGCTTCATGTGACTCCACGGAGTACCGGGCGCCGTCCAGGCACCTCGATTAGT
TCTCGAGCTTTTGGAGTACGTCGTCTTTAGGTTGGGGGGAGGGGTTTTATGCGATGGAGTTTCCCCACAC
TGAGTGGGTGGAGACTGAAGTTAGGCCAGCTTGGCACTTGATGTAATTCTCCTTGGAATTTGCCCTTTTT
GAGTTTGGATCTTGGTTCATTCTCAAGCCTCAGACAGTGGTTCAAAGTTTTTTTCTTCCATTTCAGGTGT
CGTGACGTACGGCCACCATGACCGAGTACAAGCCCACGGTGCGCCTCGCCACCCGCGACGACGTCCCCAG
GGCCGTACGCACCCTCGCCGCCGCGTTCGCCGACTACCCCGCCACGCGCCACACCGTCGATCCGGACCGC
CACATCGAGCGGGTCACCGAGCTGCAAGAACTCTTCCTCACGCGCGTCGGGCTCGACATCGGCAAGGTGT
GGGTCGCGGACGACGGCGCCGCCGTGGCGGTCTGGACCACGCCGGAGAGCGTCGAAGCGGGGGCGGTGTT
CGCCGAGATCGGCCCGCGCATGGCCGAGTTGAGCGGTTCCCGGCTGGCCGCGCAGCAACAGATGGAAGGC
CTCCTGGCGCCGCACCGGCCCAAGGAGCCCGCGTGGTTCCTGGCCACCGTCGGAGTCTCGCCCGACCACC
AGGGCAAGGGTCTGGGCAGCGCCGTCGTGCTCCCCGGAGTGGAGGCGGCCGAGCGCGCCGGGGTGCCCGC
CTTCCTGGAGACCTCCGCGCCCCGCAACCTCCCCTTCTACGAGCGGCTCGGCTTCACCGTCACCGCCGAC
GTCGAGGTGCCCGAAGGACCGCGCACCTGGTGCATGACCCGCAAGCCCGGTGCCTGAACGCGTTAAGTCG
ACAATCAACCTCTGGATTACAAAATTTGTGAAAGATTGACTGGTATTCTTAACTATGTTGCTCCTTTTAC
GCTATGTGGATACGCTGCTTTAATGCCTTTGTATCATGCTATTGCTTCCCGTATGGCTTTCATTTTCTCC
TCCTTGTATAAATCCTGGTTGCTGTCTCTTTATGAGGAGTTGTGGCCCGTTGTCAGGCAACGTGGCGTGG
TGTGCACTGTGTTTGCTGACGCAACCCCCACTGGTTGGGGCATTGCCACCACCTGTCAGCTCCTTTCCGG
GACTTTCGCTTTCCCCCTCCCTATTGCCACGGCGGAACTCATCGCCGCCTGCCTTGCCCGCTGCTGGACA
GGGGCTCGGCTGTTGGGCACTGACAATTCCGTGGTGTTGTCGGGGAAATCATCGTCCTTTCCTTGGCTGC
TCGCCTGTGTTGCCACCTGGATTCTGCGCGGGACGTCCTTCTGCTACGTCCCTTCGGCCCTCAATCCAGC
GGACCTTCCTTCCCGCGGCCTGCTGCCGGCTCTGCGGCCTCTTCCGCGTCTTCGCCTTCGCCCTCAGACG
AGTCGGATCTCCCTTTGGGCCGCCTCCCCGCGTCGACTTTAAGACCAATGACTTACAAGGCAGCTGTAGA
TCTTAGCCACTTTTTAAAAGAAAAGGGGGGACTGGAAGGGCTAATTCACTCCCAACGAAGACAAGATCTG
CTTTTTGCTTGTACTGGGTCTCTCTGGTTAGACCAGATCTGAGCCTGGGAGCTCTCTGGCTAACTAGGGA
ACCCACTGCTTAAGCCTCAATAAAGCTTGCCTTGAGTGCTTCAAGTAGTGTGTGCCCGTCTGTTGTGTGA
CTCTGGTAACTAGAGATCCCTCAGACCCTTTTAGTCAGTGTGGAAAATCTCTAGCAGTACGTATAGTAGT
TCATGTCATCTTATTATTCAGTATTTATAACTTGCAAAGAAATGAATATCAGAGAGTGAGAGGAACTTGT
TTATTGCAGCTTATAATGGTTACAAATAAAGCAATAGCATCACAAATTTCACAAATAAAGCATTTTTTTC
ACTGCATTCTAGTTGTGGTTTGTCCAAACTCATCAATGTATCTTATCATGTCTGGCTCTAGCTATCCCGC
CCCTAACTCCGCCCATCCCGCCCCTAACTCCGCCCAGTTCCGCCCATTCTCCGCCCCATGGCTGACTAAT
TTTTTTTATTTATGCAGAGGCCGAGGCCGCCTCGGCCTCTGAGCTATTCCAGAAGTAGTGAGGAGGCTTT
TTTGGAGGCCTAGGGACGTACCCAATTCGCCCTATAGTGAGTCGTATTACGCGCGCTCACTGGCCGTCGT
TTTACAACGTCGTGACTGGGAAAACCCTGGCGTTACCCAACTTAATCGCCTTGCAGCACATCCCCCTTTC
GCCAGCTGGCGTAATAGCGAAGAGGCCCGCACCGATCGCCCTTCCCAACAGTTGCGCAGCCTGAATGGCG
AATGGG
[124 nt withheld, positions 3367-3490]
C
[91 nt withheld, positions 3492-3582]
A
[49 nt withheld, positions 3584-3632]
CCTTTGACGTTGGAGTCCACGTTCTTT
[37 nt withheld, positions 3660-3696]
ACCCTATCTCGGTCTATTCTTTTGATTTATAAGGGATTTTGCCGATTTCGGCCTATTGGTTAAAAAATGA
GCTGATTTAACAAAAATTTAACGCGAATTTTAACAAAATATTAACGCTTACAATTTAGGTGGCACTTTTC
GGGGAAATGTGCGCGGAACCCCTATTTGTTTATTTTTCTAAATACATTCAAATATGTATCCGCTCATGAG
ACAATAACCCTGATAAATGCTTCAATAATATTGAAAAAGGAAGAGTATGAGTATTCAACATTTCCGTGTC
GCCCTTATTCCCTTTTTTGCGGCATTTTGCCTTCCTGTTTTTGCTCACCCAGAAACGCTGGTGAAAGTAA
AAGATGCTGAAGATCAGTTGGGTGCACGAGTGGGTTACATCGAACTGGATCTCAACAGCGGTAAGATCCT
TGAGAGTTTTCGCCCCGAAGAACGTTTTCCAATGATGAGCACTTTTAAAGTTCTGCTATGTGGCGCGGTA
TTATCCCGTATTGACGCCGGGCAAGAGCAACTCGGTCGCCGCATACACTATTCTCAGAATGACTTGGTTG
AGTACTCACCAGTCACAGAAAAGCATCTTACGGATGGCATGACAGTAAGAGAATTATGCAGTGCTGCCAT
AACCATGAGTGATAACACTGCGGCCAACTTACTTCTGACAACGATCGGAGGACCGAAGGAGCTAACCGCT
TTTTTGCACAACATGGGGGATCATGTAACTCGCCTTGATCGTTGGGAACCGGAGCTGAATGAAGCCATAC
CAAACGACGAGCGTGACACCACGATGCCTGTAGCAATGGCAACAACGTTGCGCAAACTATTAACTGGCGA
ACTACTTACTCTAGCTTCCCGGCAACAATTAATAGACTGGATGGAGGCGGATAAAGTTGCAGGACCACTT
CTGCGCTCGGCCCTTCCGGCTGGCTGGTTTATTGCTGATAAATCTGGAGCCGGTGAGCGTGGGTCTCGCG
GTATCATTGCAGCACTGGGGCCAGATGGTAAGCCCTCCCGTATCGTAGTTATCTACACGACGGGGAGTCA
GGCAACTATGGATGAACGAAATAGACAGATCGCTGAGATAGGTGCCTCACTGATTAAGCATTGGTAACTG
TCAGACCAAGTTTACTCATATATACTTTAGATTGATTTAAAACTTCATTTTTAATTTAAAAGGATCTAGG
TGAAGATCCTTTTTGATAATCTCATGACCAAAATCCCTTAACGTGAGTTTTCGTTCCACTGAGCGTCAGA
CCCCGTAGAAAAGATCAAAGGATCTTCTTGAGATCCTTTTTTTCTGCGCGTAATCTGCTGCTTGCAAACA
AAAAAACCACCGCTACCAGCGGTGGTTTGTTTGCCGGATCAAGAGCTACCAACTCTTTTTCCGAAGGTAA
CTGGCTTCAGCAGAGCGCAGATACCAAATACTGTTCTTCTAGTGTAGCCGTAGTTAGGCCACCACTTCAA
GAACTCTGTAGCACCGCCTACATACCTCGCTCTGCTAATCCTGTTACCAGTGGCTGCTGCCAGTGGCGAT
AAGTCGTGTCTTACCGGGTTGGACTCAAGACGATAGTTACCGGATAAGGCGCAGCGGTCGGGCTGAACGG
GGGGTTCGTGCACACAGCCCAGCTTGGAGCGAACGACCTACACCGAACTGAGATACCTACAGCGTGAGCT
ATGAGAAAGCGCCACGCTTCCCGAAGGGAGAAAGGCGGACAGGTATCCGGTAAGCGGCAGGGTCGGAACA
GGAGAGCGCACGAGGGAGCTTCCAGGGGGAAACGCCTGGTATCTTTATAGTCCTGTCGGGTTTCGCCACC
TCTGACTTGAGCGTCGATTTTTGTGATGCTCGTCAGGGGGGCGGAGCCTATGGAAAAACGCCAGCAACGC
GGCCTTTTTACGGTTCCTGGCCTTTTGCTGGCCTTTTGCTCACATGTTCTTTCCTGCGTTATCCCCTGAT
TCTGTGGATAACCGTATTACCGCCTTTGAGTGAGCTGATACCGCTCGCCGCAGCCGAACGACCGAGCGCA
GCGAGTCAGTGAGCGAGGAAGCGGAAGAGCGCCCAATACGCAAACCGCCTCTCCCCGCGCGTTGGCCGAT
TCATTAATGCAGCTGGCACGACAGGTTTCCCGACTGGAAAGCGGGCAGTGAGCGCAACGCAATTAATGTG
AGTTAGCTCACTCATTAGGCACCCCAGGCTTTACACTTTATGCTTCCGGCTCGTATGTTGTGTGGAATTG
TGAGCGGATAACAATTTCACACAGGAAACAGCTATGACCATGATTACGCCAAGCGCGCAATTAACCCTCA
CTAAAGGGAACAAAAGCTGGAGCTGCAAGCTTAATGTAGTCTTATGCAATACTCTTGTAGTCTTGCAACA
TGGTAACGATGAGTTAGCAACATGCCTTACAAGGAGAGAAAAAGCACCGTGCATGCCGATTGGTGGAAGT
AAGGTGGTACGATCGTGCCTTATTAGGAAGGCAACAGACGGGTCTGACATGGATTGGACGAACCACTGAA
TTGCCGCATTGCAGAGATATTGTATTTAAGTGCCTAGCTCGATACATAAACGGGTCTCTCTGGTTAGACC
AGATCTGAGCCTGGGAGCTCTCTGGCTAACTAGGGAACCCACTGCTTAAGCCTCAATAAAGCTTGCCTTG
AGTGCTTCAAGTAGTGTGTGCCCGTCTGTTGTGTGACTCTGGTAACTAGAGATCCCTCAGACCCTTTTAG
TCAGTGTGGAAAATCTCTAGCAGTGGCGCCCGAACAGGGACTTGAAAGCGAAAGGGAAACCAGAGGAGCT
CTCTCGACGCAGGACTCGGCTTGCTGAAGCGCGCACGGCAAGAGGCGAGGGGCGGCGACTGGTGAGTACG
CCAAAAATTTTGACTAGCGGAGGCTAGAAGGAGAGAGATGGGTGCGAGAGCGTCAGTATTAAGCGGGGGA
GAATTAGATCGCGATGGGAAAAAATTCGGTTAAGGCCAGGGGGAAAGAAAAAATATAAATTAAAACATAT
AGTATGGGCAAGCAGGGAGCTAGAACGATTCGCAGTTAATCCTGGCCTGTTAGAAACATCAGAAGGCTGT
AGACAAATACTGGGACAGCTACAACCATCCCTTCAGACAGGATCAGAAGAACTTAGATCATTATATAATA
CAGTAGCAACCCTCTATTGTGTGCATCAAAGGATAGAGATAAAAGACACCAAGGAAGCTTTAGACAAGAT
AGAGGAAGAGCAAAACAAAAGTAAGACCACCGCACAGCAAGCGGCCGCTGATCTTCAGACCTGGAGGAGG
AGATATGAGGGACAATTGGAGAAGTGAATTATATAAATATAAAGTAGTAAAAATTGAACCATTAGGAGTA
GCACCCACCAAGGCAAAGAGAAGAGTGGTGCAGAGAGAAAAAAGAGCAGTGGGAATAGGAGCTTTGTTCC
TTGGGTTCTTGGGAGCAGCAGGAAGCACTATGGGCGCAGCGTCAATGACGCTGACGGTACAGGCCAGACA
ATTATTGTCTGGTATAGTGCAGCAGCAGAACAATTTGCTGAGGGCTATTGAGGCGCAACAGCATCTGTTG
CAACTCACAGTCTGGGGCATCAAGCAGCTCCAGGCAAGAATCCTGGCTGTGGAAAGATACCTAAAGGATC
AACAGCTCCTGGGGATTTGGGGTTGCTCTGGAAAACTCATTTGCACCACTGCTGTGCCTTGGAATGCTAG
TTGGAGTAATAAATCTCTGGAACAGATTTGGAATCACACGACCTGGATGGAGTGGGACAGAGAAATTAAC
AATTACACAAGCTTAATACACTCCTTAATTGAAGAATCGCAAAACCAGCAAGAAAAGAATGAACAAGAAT
TATTGGAATTAGATAAATGGGCAAGTTTGTGGAATTGGTTTAACATAACAAATTGGCTGTGGTATATAAA
ATTATTCATAATGATAGTAGGAGGCTTGGTAGGTTTAAGAATAGTTTTTGCTGTACTTTCTATAGTGAAT
AGAGTTAGGCAGGGATATTCACCATTATCGTTTCAGACCCACCTCCCAACCCCGAGGGGACCCAGAGAGG
GCCTATTTCCCATGATTCCTTCATATTTGCATATACGATACAAGGCTGTTAGAGAGATAATTAGAATTAA
TTTGACTGTAAACACAAAGATATTAGTACAAAATACGTGACGTAGAAAGTAATAATTTCTTGGGTAGTTT
GCAGTTTTAAAATTATGTTTTAAAATGGACTATCATATGCTTACCGTAACTTGAAAGTATTTCGATTTCT
TGGCTTTATATATCTTGTGGAAAGGACGAAACACCGGGGGAGCAGAGATACCCCTGGTTTTAGAGCTAGA
AATAGCAAGTTAAAATAAGGCTAGTCCGTTATCAACTTGAAAAAGTGGCACCGAGTCGGTGCTTTTTTAA
GCTTGGCGTAACTAGATCTTGAGACAAATGGCAGTATTCATCCACAATTTTAAAAGAAAAGGGGGGATTG
GGGGGTACAGTGCAGGGGAAAGAATAGTAGACATAATAGCAACAGACATACAAACTAAAGAATTACAAAA
ACAAATTACAAAAATTCAAAATTTTCGGGTTTATTACAGGGACAGCAGAGATCCACTTTGGCGCCGGCTC
GAGGGGG
