>Addgene plasmid #76261 | MINK1 gRNA (BRDN0001145021) | depositor partial sequence | sequence record 143721 | Target Sequence
GGGGAGCAGAGATACCCCTG
