>Addgene plasmid #76261 | MINK1 gRNA (BRDN0001145021) | addgene partial sequence | sequence record 185497 | hU6-F
AGAAAGTAATAATTTCTTGGGTAGTTTGCAGTTTTAAAATTATGTTTTAAAATGGACTATCATATGCTTA
CCGTAACTTGAAAGTATTTCGATTTCTTGGCTTTATATATCTTGTGGAAAGGACGAAACACCGGGGGAGC
AGAGATACCCCTGGTTTTAGAGCTAGAAATAGCAAGTTAAAATAAGGCTAGTCCGTTATCAACTTGAAAA
AGTGGCACCGAGTCGGTGCTTTTTTAAGCTTGGCGTAACTAGATCTTGAGACAAATGGCAGTATTCATCC
ACAATTTTAAAAGAAAAGGGGGGATTGGGGGGTACAGTGCAGGGGAAAGAATAGTAGACATAATAGCAAC
AGACATACAAACTAAAGAATTACAAAAACAAATTACAAAAATTCAAAATTTTCGGGTTTATTACAGGGAC
AGCAGAGATCCACTTTGGCGCCGGCTCGAGGGGGCCCGGGTGCAAAGATGGATAAAGTTTTAAACAGAGA
GGAATCTTTGCAGCTAATGGACCTTCTAGGTCTTGAAAGGAGTGGGAATTGGCTCCGGTGCCCGTCAGTG
GGCAGAGCGC
